>Addgene plasmid #11189 | pSuperRetro control | addgene partial sequence | sequence record 18053 | 11189 with pLXSN5'
TCCTTCTCTAGGCGCCGGAATTAGATCGATCTCTCGAGGTCGACGGTATCGATAAGCTTTTCCAAAAACA
GTCGCGTTTGCGACTGGTCTCTTGAACCAGTCGCAAACGCGACTGGGGGATCTGTGGTCTCATACAGAAC
TTATAAGATTCCCAAATCCAAAGACATTTCACGTTTATGGTGATTTCCCAGAACACATAGCGACATGCAA
ATATTGCAGGGCGCCACTCCCCTGTCCCTCACAGCCATCTTCCTGCCAGGGCGCACGCGCGCTGGGTGTT
CCCGCCTAGTGACACTGGGCCCGCGATTCCTTGGAGCGGGTTGATGACGTCAGCGTTCGAATTCTACCGG
GTAGGGGAGGCGCTTTTCCCAAGGCAGTCTGGAGCATGCGCTTTAGCAGCCCCGCTGGGCACTTGGCGCT
ACACAAGTGGCCTCTGGCCTCGCACACATTCCACATCCACCGGCCGGTAGGCGCCAACCGGCTCCGTTCT
TTGGTGGCCCCTTCGCGCCACCTTCTACTCCTCCCCTAGTCAGGAAGTTCCCCCCCGCCCCGCAGCTCGC
GTCGTGCAGGACGTGACAAATGGAAGTAGCACGTCTCACTAGTCTCGTGCAGATGGACAGCACCGCTGAG
CAATGGAAGCGGGTAGGCCTTTGGGGCAGCGGCCAATAGCAGCTTTGCTCCTTCGCTTTCTGGGCTCAGA
GGCTGGGAAGGGGTGGGTCCGGGGGCGGGCTCAGGGGCGGGCTCAGGGGCGGGGCGGGCGCCCGAAGGTC
CTCCGGAGGCCCGGCATTCTGCACGCTTCAAAAGCGCACGTCTGCCGCGCTGTTCTCCTCTTCCTCATCT
CCGGGCCTTTCGACCTGCAGCCCAAGCTAGCTTACCGGACTCAGATCAGCTTGATTCTTCTGACACAACA
GTCT
