[The description below was written by a language model from this plasmid's Addgene catalogue record.]
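Description:
pSuperRetro control is a retroviral RNA interference vector built on the commercial pSuperRetro backbone from OligoEngine, listed at about 7.6 kb. It is catalogued as an empty backbone with no gene insert, but the record notes one modification: a scrambled Hic-5 oligonucleotide has been cloned in by restriction enzyme cloning. It therefore serves as a non-targeting hairpin control rather than a truly empty vector. The plasmid is propagated in E. coli as a high-copy construct under ampicillin selection, and it carries a neomycin resistance marker so that transduced or transfected mammalian cells can be selected with G418.

The record gives no feature table and does not name the promoter driving the short hairpin or the specific viral elements. Vectors of the pSUPER retroviral family generally place a short hairpin cassette under an RNA polymerase III promoter (typically H1) between retroviral long terminal repeats with a packaging signal. The transcript can then be packaged into replication-defective particles in a packaging cell line and stably integrated into target cells. These details should be regarded as general properties of the family, not as confirmed features of this entry.

The scrambled sequence is intended to have no specific target, so this plasmid provides the matched negative control for Hic-5 knockdown experiments. It lets effects of viral transduction, G418 selection and hairpin expression be distinguished from those of Hic-5 depletion. The associated work concerns the role of Hic-5 in an epithelial differentiation program mediated by PPARgamma.
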