Addgene plasmid #11189: pSuperRetro control
Purpose: (Empty Backbone)
Depositing lab: Bruce Spiegelman. Depositing organization: Dana-Farber Cancer Institute. Publication: Hic-5 regulates an epithelial program mediated by PPARgamma. Drori S, Girnun GD, Tou L, Szwaya JD, Mueller E, Xia K, Kia X, Shivdasani RA, Spiegelman BM. Genes Dev. 2005 Feb 1. 19(3):362-75. 10.1101/gad.1240705 PubMed 15687259.
Backbone
  Vector backbone: pSuperRetro
  Backbone manufacturer: OligoEngine
  Backbone size (bp): 7641
  Modifications to backbone: Scrambled Hic-5 oligonucleotide
  Vector type: Mammalian Expression, Retroviral, RNAi
  Selectable markers: Neomycin (select with G418)
Growth in bacteria
  Bacterial resistance: Ampicillin, 100 μg/mL
  Growth temperature: 37°C
  Growth strain: DH5alpha
  Copy number: High Copy
Gene/Insert
  Gene/Insert name: None
  Cloning method: Restriction Enzyme
  Sequencing primers: 5′ pLXSN5'
Terms and licenses: Academic/Nonprofit Terms; Industry Terms: Not Available to Industry
How to cite: pSuperRetro control was a gift from Bruce Spiegelman (Addgene plasmid # 11189 ; http://n2t.net/addgene:11189 ; RRID:Addgene_11189)
